Addgene plasmid #151901: pGBW-m4134909
Purpose: Mammalian expression plasmid for Human coronavirus 229E nucleocapsid
Depositing lab: Ginkgo Bioworks & Benjie Chen. Depositing organization: Ginkgo Bioworks.
Backbone
  Vector backbone: pTwist_CMV_Puro_6
  Backbone size w/o insert (bp): 6080
  Vector type: Mammalian Expression
  Selectable markers: Puromycin
Growth in bacteria
  Bacterial resistance: Ampicillin, 100 μg/mL
  Growth temperature: 37°C
  Growth strain: DH5alpha
  Copy number: High Copy
Gene/Insert
  Gene/Insert name: Human coronavirus 229E nucleocapsid protein
  Species: Human coronavirus 229E
  Insert size (bp): 1163
  Mutation: wt
  Entrez Gene: N (a.k.a. HCoV229Egp7)
  Promoter: CMV
  Cloning method: Unknown
Resource information
  A portion of this plasmid was derived from a plasmid made by: GinkgoBioworks
Depositor comments: NCBI reference sequence: P15130
How to cite: pGBW-m4134909 was a gift from Ginkgo Bioworks & Benjie Chen (Addgene plasmid # 151901 ; http://n2t.net/addgene:151901 ; RRID:Addgene_151901)
