[The description below was written by a language model from this plasmid's Addgene catalogue record and pLannotate feature annotations shown in this document.]
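Description:
pGBW-m4134909 is a mammalian expression plasmid built on the pTwist_CMV_Puro_6 backbone that carries the wild-type nucleocapsid (N) gene of Human coronavirus 229E. The full sequence is about 7.3 kb, made up of a roughly 6.1 kb backbone and an insert of about 1.2 kb. It is propagated in E. coli through a high-copy ColE1/pUC-type origin and selected with ampicillin via a complete β-lactamase (AmpR) gene. A short additional bla fragment also annotated near the origin appears to be a backbone remnant.

The N coding sequence lies immediately downstream of the human cytomegalovirus immediate-early enhancer and promoter elements, consistent with the CMV promoter listed in the catalogue. In the circular map these sit at the end of the numbered sequence and read across the origin of numbering into the insert. An SV40 polyadenylation signal follows the insert, although it is annotated on the opposite strand. No epitope tag or reporter fusion is annotated or recorded. A separate cassette places puromycin N-acetyltransferase under the human ubiquitin C promoter with a synthetic poly(A) signal, allowing puromycin selection of transfected mammalian cells. The expression unit is bracketed by 5' and 3' β-globin insulator elements, and T7 and rrnG transcription terminators plus a further synthetic poly(A) signal flank the units, which should limit read-through between them.

The encoded protein packages the viral RNA genome into a helical ribonucleocapsid and contributes to virion assembly and viral RNA synthesis. The record supports use of the plasmid for transient or puromycin-selected expression of HCoV-229E N in mammalian cells, but states no more specific application.
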