Features (pLannotate 1.2.2; 19 found; start..end, strand, type, name):
      5..1171    +  CDS            N: NCAP_CVH22 - Experimental evidence at protein level: Swiss-Prot protein existence level 1. Packages the positive strand viral genome RNA into a helical ribonucleocapsid (RNP) and plays a fundamental role during virion assembly through its interactions with the viral genome and membrane protein M. Plays an important role in enhancing the efficiency of subgenomic viral RNA transcription as well as viral replication. From Human coronavirus 229E (HCoV-229E).
   1224..1345    -  polyA_signal   SV40 poly(A) signal: SV40 polyadenylation signal
   1368..1437    -  CDS            large T antigen (fragment): large T antigen from SV40 (simian virus 40)
   1460..1506    +  terminator     T7 terminator: transcription terminator for bacteriophage T7 RNA polymerase
   1536..1672    +  terminator     rrnG terminator: transcription terminator from the E. coli ribosomal RNA rrnG operon (Albrechtsen et al., 1991)
   1717..1788    +  misc_feature   3' β-globin insulator: insulator downstream of the human β-globin locus (Farrell et al., 2002)
   2014..2602    -  rep_origin     ori: high-copy-number ColE1/pMB1/pBR322/pUC origin of replication
   2774..2838    -  CDS            bla(M) (fragment): β-lactamase lacking the signal sequence; bla(M); allows cytosolic expression of β-lactamase
   3102..4311    +  promoter       UbC promoter: human ubiquitin C promoter
   4315..4912    +  CDS            PuroR (fragment): puromycin N-acetyltransferase; pac from Streptomyces; confers resistance to puromycin
   4941..4989    +  polyA_signal   poly(A) signal: synthetic polyadenylation signal
   5255..6115    +  CDS            AmpR: β-lactamase; bla; confers resistance to ampicillin, carbenicillin, and related antibiotics
   6128..6264    +  terminator     rrnG terminator: transcription terminator from the E. coli ribosomal RNA rrnG operon (Albrechtsen et al., 1991)
   6416..6487    +  misc_feature   5' β-globin insulator: insulator upstream of the human β-globin locus (Farrell et al., 2002)
   6492..6538    -  terminator     T7 terminator: transcription terminator for bacteriophage T7 RNA polymerase
   6556..6604    -  polyA_signal   poly(A) signal: synthetic polyadenylation signal
   6685..6988    +  enhancer       CMV enhancer: human cytomegalovirus immediate early enhancer
   7061..7078    -  promoter       CMV promoter (fragment): human cytomegalovirus (CMV) immediate early promoter
   7141..7192    +  promoter       CMVd2 promoter: truncated human cytomegalovirus (CMV) immediate early promoter that yields moderately reduced expression relative to the full-length promoter
>Addgene plasmid #151901 | pGBW-m4134909 | addgene full sequence | sequence record 306270 | Addgene NGS Result
CACCATGGCTACAGTCAAATGGGCTGATGCATCTGAACCACAACGTGGTCGTCAGGGTAGAATACCTTAT
TCTCTTTATAGCCCTTTGCTTGTTGATAGTGAACAACCTTGGAAGGTGATACCTCGTAATTTGGTACCCA
TCAACAAGAAAGACAAAAATAAGCTTATAGGCTATTGGAATGTTCAAAAACGTTTCAGAACTAGAAAGGG
CAAACGGGTGGATTTGTCACCCAAGCTGCATTTTTATTATCTTGGCACAGGACCCCATAAAGATGCAAAA
TTTAGAGAGCGTGTTGAAGGTGTCGTCTGGGTTGCTGTTGATGGTGCTAAAACTGAACCTACAGGTTACG
GTGTTAGGCGCAAGAATTCAGAACCAGAGATACCACACTTCAATCAAAAGCTCCCAAATGGTGTTACTGT
TGTTGAAGAACCTGACTCCCGTGCTCCTTCCCGGTCTCAGTCGAGGTCGCAGAGTCGCGGTCGTGGTGAA
TCCAAACCTCAATCTCGGAATCCTTCAAGTGACAGAAACCATAACAGTCAGGATGACATCATGAAGGCAG
TTGCTGCGGCTCTTAAATCTTTAGGTTTTGACAAGCCTCAGGAAAAAGATAAAAAGTCAGCGAAAACGGG
TACTCCTAAGCCTTCTCGTAATCAGAGTCCTGCTTCTTCTCAAACTTCTGCCAAGAGTCTTGCTCGTTCT
CAGAGTTCTGAAACAAAAGAACAAAAGCATGAAATGCAAAAGCCACGGTGGAAAAGACAGCCTAATGATG
ATGTGACATCTAATGTCACACAATGTTTTGGCCCCAGAGACCTTGACCACAACTTTGGAAGTGCAGGTGT
TGTGGCCAATGGTGTTAAAGCTAAAGGCTATCCACAATTTGCTGAGCTTGTGCCGTCAACAGCTGCTATG
CTGTTTGATAGTCACATTGTTTCCAAAGAGTCAGGCAACACTGTGGTCTTGACTTTCACTACTAGAGTGA
CTGTGCCCAAAGACCATCCACACTTGGGTAAGTTTCTTGAGGAGTTAAATGCATTCACTAGAGAAATGCA
ACAACATCCTCTTCTTAACCCTAGTGCACTAGAATTCAACCCATCTCAAACTTCACCTGCAACTGCTGAA
CCAGTGCGTGATGAAGTTTCTATTGAAACTGACATAATTGATGAAGTAAACTAAGCTAGCTTGACTGACT
GAGATACAGCGTACCTTCAGCTCACAGACATGATAAGATACATTGATGAGTTTGGACAAACCACAACTAG
AATGCAGTGAAAAAAATGCTTTATTTGTGAAATTTGTGATGCTATTGCTTTATTTGTAACCATTATAAGC
TGCAATAAACAAGTTAACAACAACAATTGCATTCATTTTATGTTTCAGGTTCAGGGGGAGGTGTGGGAGG
TTTTTTAAAGCAAGTAAAACCTCTACAAATGTGGTATTGGCCCATCTCTATCGGTATCGTAGCATAACCC
CTTGGGGCCTCTAAACGGGTCTTGAGGGGTTTTTTGTGCCCCTCGGGCCGGATTGCTATCTACCGGCATT
GGCGCAGAAAAAAATGCCTGATGCGACGCTGCGCGTCTTATACTCCCACATATGCCAGATTCAGCAACGG
ATACGGCTTCCCCAACTTGCCCACTTCCATACGTGTCCTCCTTACCAGAAATTTATCCTTAAGGTCGTCA
GCTATCCTGCAGGCGATCTCTCGATTTCGATCAAGACATTCCTTTAATGGTCTTTTCTGGACACCACTAG
GGGTCAGAAGTAGTTCATCAAACTTTCTTCCCTCCCTAATCTCATTGGTTACCTTGGGCTATCGAAACTT
AATTAACCAGTCAAGTCAGCTACTTGGCGAGATCGACTTGTCTGGGTTTCGACTACGCTCAGAATTGCGT
CAGTCAAGTTCGATCTGGTCCTTGCTATTGCACCCGTTCTCCGATTACGAGTTTCATTTAAATCATGTGA
GCAAAAGGCCAGCAAAAGGCCAGGAACCGTAAAAAGGCCGCGTTGCTGGCGTTTTTCCATAGGCTCCGCC
CCCCTGACGAGCATCACAAAAATCGACGCTCAAGTCAGAGGTGGCGAAACCCGACAGGACTATAAAGATA
CCAGGCGTTTCCCCCTGGAAGCTCCCTCGTGCGCTCTCCTGTTCCGACCCTGCCGCTTACCGGATACCTG
TCCGCCTTTCTCCCTTCGGGAAGCGTGGCGCTTTCTCATAGCTCACGCTGTAGGTATCTCAGTTCGGTGT
AGGTCGTTCGCTCCAAGCTGGGCTGTGTGCACGAACCCCCCGTTCAGCCCGACCGCTGCGCCTTATCCGG
TAACTATCGTCTTGAGTCCAACCCGGTAAGACACGACTTATCGCCACTGGCAGCAGCCACTGGTAACAGG
ATTAGCAGAGCGAGGTATGTAGGCGGTGCTACAGAGTTCTTGAAGTGGTGGCCTAACTACGGCTACACTA
GAAGAACAGTATTTGGTATCTGCGCTCTGCTGAAGCCAGTTACCTTCGGAAAAAGAGTTGGTAGCTCTTG
ATCCGGCAAACAAACCACCGCTGGTAGCGGTGGTTTTTTTGTTTGCAAGCAGCAGATTACGCGCAGAAAA
AAAGGATCTCAAGAAGATCCTTTGATCTTTTCTACGGGGTCTGACGCTCAGTGGAACGAAAACTCACGTT
AAGGGATTTTGGTCATGAGATTATCAAAAAGGATCTTCACCTAGATCCTTTTAAATTAAAAATGAAGTTT
TAAATCAATCTAAAGTATATATGAGTAAACTTGGTCTGACAGTTACCAATGCTTAATCAGTGAGGCACCT
ATCTCAGCGATCTGTCTATTTCGTTCATCCATAGTTGCATTTAAATTTCCGAACTCTCCAAGGCCCTCGT
CGGAAAATCTTCAAACCTTTCGTCCGATCCATCTTGCAGGCTACCTCTCGAACGAACTATCGCAAGTCTC
TTGGCCGGCCTTGCGCCTTGGCTATTGCTTGGCAGCGCCTATCGCCAGGTATTACTCCAATCCCGAATAT
CCGAGATCGGGATCACCCGAGAGAAGTTCAACCTACATCCTCAATCCCGATCTATCCGAGATCCGAGGAA
TATCGAAATCGGGGCGCGCCTGGCCTCCGCGCCGGGTTTTGGCGCCTCCCGCGGGCGCCCCCCTCGTCAC
GGCGAGCGCTGCCACGTCAGACGAAGGGCGCAGGAGCGTCCTGATCCTTCCGCCCGGACGCTCAGGACAG
CGGCCCGCTGCTCATAAGACTCGGCCTTAGAACCCCAGTATCAGCAGAAGGACATTTTAGGACGGGACTT
GGGTGACTCTAGGGCACTGGTTTTCTTTCCAGAGAGCGGAACAGGCGAGGAAAAGTAGTCCCTTCTCGGC
GATTCTGCGGAGGGATCTCCGTGGGGCGGTGAACGCCGATGATTATATAAGGACGCGCCGGGTGTGGCAC
AGCTAGTTCCGTCGCAGCCGGGATTTGGGTCGCGGTTCTTGTTTGTGGATCGCTGTGATCGTCACTTGGT
GAGTAGCGGGCTGCTGGGCTGGCCGGGGCTTTCGTGGCCGCCGGGCCGCTCGGTGGGACGGAAGCGTGTG
GAGAGACCGCCAAGGGCTGTAGTCTGGGTCCGCGAGCAAGGTTGCCCTGAACTGGGGGTTGGGGGGAGCG
CAGCAAAATGGCGGCTGTTCCCGAGTCTTGAATGGAAGACGCTTGTGAGGCGGGCTGTGAGGTCGTTGAA
ACAAGGTGGGGGGCATGGTGGGCGGCAAGAACCCAAGGTCTTGAGCCCTTCGCTAATGCGGGAAAGCTCT
TATTCGGGTGAGATGGGCTGGGCACCATCTGGGGACCCTGACGTGAAGTTTGTCACTGACTGGAGAACTC
GGTTTGTCGTCTGTTGCGGGGGCGGCAGTTATGGCGGTGCCGTTGGGCAGTGCACCCGTACCTTTGGGAG
CGCGCGCCCTCGTCGTGTCGTGACGTCACCCGTTCTGTTGGCTTATAATGCAGGGTGGGGCCACCTGCCG
GTAGGTGTGCGGTAGGCTTTTCTCCGTCGCAGGACGCAGGGTTCGGGCCTAGGGTAGGCTCTCCTGAATC
GACAGGCGCCGGACCTCTGGTGAGGGGAGGGATAAGTGAGGCGTCAGTTTCTTTGGTCGGTTTTATGTAC
CTATCTTCTTAAGTAGCTGAAGCTCCGGTTTTGAACTATGCGCTCGGGGTTGGCGAGTGTGTTTTGTGAA
GTTTTTTAGGCACCTTTTGAAATGTAATCATTTGGGTCAATATGTAATTTTCAGTGTTAGACTTGTAAAT
TGTCCGCTAAATTCTGGCCGTTTTTGGCTTTTTTGTTAGACAACATGACCGAGTACAAGCCCACGGTGCG
CCTCGCCACCCGCGACGACGTCCCCAGGGCCGTACGCACCCTCGCCGCCGCGTTCGCCGACTACCCCGCC
ACGCGCCACACCGTCGATCCGGACCGCCACATCGAGCGGGTCACCGAGCTGCAAGAACTCTTCCTCACGC
GCGTCGGGCTCGACATCGGCAAGGTGTGGGTCGCGGACGACGGCGCCGCGGTGGCGGTCTGGACCACGCC
GGAGAGCGTCGAAGCGGGGGCGGTGTTCGCCGAGATCGGCCCGCGCATGGCCGAGTTGAGCGGTTCCCGG
CTGGCCGCGCAGCAACAGATGGAGGGCCTCCTGGCGCCGCACCGGCCCAAGGAGCCCGCGTGGTTCCTGG
CCACCGTCGGCGTCTCGCCCGACCACCAGGGCAAGGGTCTGGGCAGCGCCGTCGTGCTCCCCGGAGTGGA
GGCCGCCGAGCGCGCCGGGGTGCCCGCCTTCCTGGAGACCTCCGCGCCCCGCAACCTCCCCTTCTACGAG
CGGCTCGGCTTCACCGTCACCGCCGACGTCGAGGTGCCCGAAGGACCGCGCACCTGGTGCATGACCCGCA
AGCCCGGTGCCTAGGCTAGTATGTAAGCCTAGTCTTAGATAATAAAATCGCTATCCATCGAAGATGGATG
TGTGTTGGTTTTTTGTGTGTGTAACGCTAGGCGCGCCTGGTGTACCGAGAACGATCCTCTCAGTGCGAGT
CTCGACGATCCATATCGTTGCTTGGCAGTCAGCCAGTCGGAATCCAGCTTGGGACCCAGGAAGTCCAATC
GTCAGATATTGTACTCAAGCCTGGTCACGGCAGCGTACCGATCTGTTTAAACCTAGATATTGATAGTCTG
ATCGGTCAACGTATAATCGAGTCCTAGCTTTTGCAAACATCTATCAAGAGACAGGATCAGCAGGAGGCTT
TCGCATGAGTATTCAACATTTCCGTGTCGCCCTTATTCCCTTTTTTGCGGCATTTTGCCTTCCTGTTTTT
GCTCACCCAGAAACGCTGGTGAAAGTAAAAGATGCTGAAGATCAGTTGGGTGCGCGAGTGGGTTACATCG
AACTGGATCTCAACAGCGGTAAGATCCTTGAGAGTTTTCGCCCCGAAGAACGCTTTCCAATGATGAGCAC
TTTTAAAGTTCTGCTATGTGGCGCGGTATTATCCCGTATTGACGCCGGGCAAGAGCAACTCGGTCGCCGC
ATACACTATTCTCAGAATGACTTGGTTGAGTATTCACCAGTCACAGAAAAGCATCTTACGGATGGCATGA
CAGTAAGAGAATTATGCAGTGCTGCCATAACCATGAGTGATAACACTGCGGCCAACTTACTTCTGACAAC
GATTGGAGGACCGAAGGAGCTAACCGCTTTTTTGCACAACATGGGGGATCATGTAACTCGCCTTGATCGT
TGGGAACCGGAGCTGAATGAAGCCATACCAAACGACGAGCGTGACACCACGATGCCTGTAGCAATGGCAA
CAACCTTGCGTAAACTATTAACTGGCGAACTACTTACTCTAGCTTCCCGGCAACAGTTGATAGACTGGAT
GGAGGCGGATAAAGTTGCAGGACCACTTCTGCGCTCGGCCCTTCCGGCTGGCTGGTTTATTGCTGATAAA
TCTGGAGCCGGTGAGCGTGGGTCTCGCGGTATCATTGCAGCACTGGGGCCAGATGGTAAGCCCTCCCGTA
TCGTAGTTATCTACACGACGGGGAGTCAGGCAACTATGGATGAACGAAATAGACAGATCGCTGAGATAGG
TGCCTCACTGATTAAGCATTGGTAACCGATTCTAGGTGCATTGGCGCAGAAAAAAATGCCTGATGCGACG
CTGCGCGTCTTATACTCCCACATATGCCAGATTCAGCAACGGATACGGCTTCCCCAACTTGCCCACTTCC
ATACGTGTCCTCCTTACCAGAAATTTATCCTTAAGATCCCGAATCGTTTAAACTCGACTCTGGCTCTATC
GAATCTCCGTCGTTTCGAGCTTACGCGAACAGCCGTGGCGCTCATTTGCTCGTCGGGCATCGAATCTCGT
CAGCTATCGTCAGCTTACCTTTTTGGCAGCGATCGCGGCTCCCGACATCTTGGACCATTAGCTCCACAGG
TATCTTCTTCCCTCTAGTGGTCATAACAGCAGCTTCAGCTACCTCTCAATTCAAAAAACCCCTCAAGACC
CGTTTAGAGGCCCCAAGGGGTTATGCTATCAATCGTTGCGTTACACACACAAAAAACCAACACACATCCA
TCTTCGATGGATAGCGATTTTATTATCTAACTGCTGATCGAGTGTAGCCAGATCTAGTAATCAATTACGG
GGTCATTAGTTCATAGCCCATATATGGAGTTCCGCGTTACATAACTTACGGTAAATGGCCCGCCTGGCTG
ACCGCCCAACGACCCCCGCCCATTGACGTCAATAATGACGTATGTTCCCATAGTAACGCCAATAGGGACT
TTCCATTGACGTCAATGGGTGGAGTATTTACGGTAAACTGCCCACTTGGCAGTACATCAAGTGTATCATA
TGCCAAGTACGCCCCCTATTGACGTCAATGACGGTAAATGGCCCGCCTGGCATTATGCCCAGTACATGAC
CTTATGGGACTTTCCTACTTGGCAGTACATCTACGTATTAGTCATCGCTATTACCATGCTGATGCGGTTT
TGGCAGTACATCAATGGGCGTGGATAGCGGTTTGACTCACGGGGATTTCCAAGTCTCCACCCCATTGACG
TCAATGGGAGTTTGTTTTGGCACCAAAATCAACGGGACTTTCCAAAATGTCGTAACAACTCCGCCCCATT
GACGCAAATGGGCGGTAGGCGTGTACGGTGGGAGGTCTATATAAGCAGAGCTGGTTTAGTGAACCGTCAG
ATCAGATCTTTGTCGATCCTACCATCCACTCGACACACCCGCCAGCGGCCGC
